Addgene plasmid #89774: isoform PKC Eta (JCE615)
Purpose: yeast expression of mouse PKC Eta with yeast PKC1 promoter and ADH1 terminator
Depositing lab: Juan Carlos Igual. Depositing organization: Universitat de Valencia. Publication: Protein kinase C controls activation of the DNA integrity checkpoint. Soriano-Carot M, Quilis I, Bano MC, Igual JC. Nucleic Acids Res. 2014 Jun;42(11):7084-95. doi: 10.1093/nar/gku373. Epub 2014 May 3. PubMed 24792164.
Backbone
  Vector backbone: pProm-PKC1-Adh1t
  Modifications to backbone: pProm-PKC1-Adh1t is YCplac33 with yeast PKC1 promoter and Adh1t terminator
  Vector type: Mammalian Expression
  Selectable markers: URA3
Growth in bacteria
  Bacterial resistance: Ampicillin, 100 μg/mL
  Growth temperature: 37°C
  Growth strain: DH5alpha
  Copy number: Unknown
Gene/Insert
  Gene/Insert name: PKC Eta (alt name: protein kinase C, eta)
  Species: M. musculus (mouse)
  Entrez Gene: Prkch (a.k.a. Pkch)
  Promoter: yeast PKC1 promoter (-600 to -1)
  Cloning method: Restriction Enzyme; 5′ cloning site KpnI (not destroyed); 3′ cloning site SalI (not destroyed)
  Sequencing primers: 5′ M13-F20; 3′ M13-Rev
Terms and licenses: Academic/Nonprofit Terms; Industry Terms: Not Available to Industry
How to cite: isoform PKC Eta (JCE615) was a gift from Juan Carlos Igual (Addgene plasmid # 89774 ; http://n2t.net/addgene:89774 ; RRID:Addgene_89774)
