[The description below was written by a language model from this plasmid's Addgene catalogue record and pLannotate feature annotations shown in this document.]
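Description:
Isoform PKC Eta (JCE615) is a yeast–E. coli shuttle plasmid for expressing mouse protein kinase C eta (Prkch) in Saccharomyces cerevisiae. Its backbone, pProm-PKC1-Adh1t, is the centromeric vector YCplac33 fitted with the yeast PKC1 promoter and the ADH1 terminator. The catalogue lists the vector type as mammalian expression, but the stated purpose and all annotated parts point to yeast as the expression host. In the 8,477 nt sequence record, a CEN4/ARS1 element provides stable, low-copy maintenance in yeast, and URA3 with its own promoter gives uracil prototrophy selection and can be counterselected with 5-FOA. A high-copy ColE1/pUC-type origin and the β-lactamase gene allow propagation under ampicillin selection in E. coli. Remnants of the pUC lacZα/lac promoter region and multiple cloning site flank the expression cassette.

The payload is the full Prkch coding sequence, cloned between KpnI and SalI sites that remain intact, and followed directly by the ADH1 transcription terminator. Upstream lies the PKC1 promoter, recorded as positions -600 to -1. It is not annotated as a promoter in the feature table, but it corresponds to the region preceding the open reading frame. The short SEA4 fragment detected there is probably neighbouring yeast genomic sequence carried along with the promoter. No epitope tag or reporter is annotated.

Placing the mammalian novel-class, calcium-independent PKC isoform under the native yeast PKC1 regulatory region gives expression similar to that of the endogenous yeast kinase. This suits testing whether the mouse isoform can substitute for or mimic Pkc1 function. The associated publication concerns PKC control of DNA integrity checkpoint activation.
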