Features (pLannotate 1.2.2; 18 found; start..end, strand, type, name):
     24..140     +  CDS            SEA4 (fragment): SEA4_YEAST - Experimental evidence at protein level: Swiss-Prot protein existence level 1. Component of the SEA complex which coats the vacuolar membrane and is involved in intracellular trafficking, autophagy, response to nitrogen starvation, and amino acid biogenesis. From Saccharomyces cerevisiae (strain ATCC 204508 / S288c) (Baker's yeast).
    634..2682    +  CDS            Prkch: KPCL_MOUSE - Also known as Pkch. Experimental evidence at protein level: Swiss-Prot protein existence level 1. Calcium-independent, phospholipid- and diacylglycerol (DAG)- dependent serine/threonine-protein kinase that is involved in the regulation of cell differentiation in keratinocytes and pre-B cell receptor, mediates regulation of epithelial tight junction integrity and foam cell formation, and is required for glioblastoma proliferation and apoptosis prevention in MCF-7 cells. In keratinocytes, binds and activates the tyrosine kinase FYN, which in turn blocks epidermal growth factor recep
   2721..2908    +  terminator     ADH1 terminator: S. cerevisiae ADH1; transcription terminator for the S. cerevisiae alcohol dehydrogenase 1 (ADH1) gene
   2938..2955    +  misc_feature   MCS (fragment): pUC18/19 multiple cloning site
   2992..3008    -  protein_bind   lac operator: The lac repressor binds to the lac operator to inhibit transcription in E. coli. This inhibition can be relieved by adding lactose or isopropyl-β-D-thiogalactopyranoside (IPTG). lac repressor encoded by lacI
   3016..3046    -  promoter       lac promoter: promoter for the E. coli lac operon
   3061..3082    -  protein_bind   CAP binding site: CAP binding activates transcription in the presence of cAMP. E. coli catabolite activator protein
   3095..3187    -  CDS            lacI (fragment): lac repressor; lacI; The lac repressor binds to the lac operator to inhibit transcription in E. coli. This inhibition can be relieved by adding lactose or isopropyl-β-D-thiogalactopyranoside (IPTG).
   3370..3958    -  rep_origin     ori: high-copy-number ColE1/pMB1/pBR322/pUC origin of replication
   4129..4989    -  CDS            AmpR: β-lactamase; bla; confers resistance to ampicillin, carbenicillin, and related antibiotics
   4990..5094    -  promoter       AmpR promoter: bla
   5205..5420    +  promoter       URA3 promoter: S. cerevisiae URA3
   5421..6224    +  CDS            URA3: orotidine-5'-phosphate decarboxylase, required for uracil biosynthesis; S. cerevisiae URA3; yeast auxotrophic marker, counterselectable with 5-fluoroorotic acid (5-FOA)
   6314..6332    +  promoter       tet promoter (fragment): E. coli promoter for tetracycline efflux protein gene
   6559..7721    +  misc_feature   CEN/ARS: S. cerevisiae CEN4 centromere fused to the autonomously replicating sequence ARS1/ARS416
   8169..8279    -  CDS            RMD1 (fragment): RMD1_YEAST - Experimental evidence at protein level: Swiss-Prot protein existence level 1. Required for sporulation where it is believed to have a role in meiotic nuclear division. From Saccharomyces cerevisiae (strain ATCC 204508 / S288c) (Baker's yeast).
   8284..8335    +  misc_feature   bom (fragment): basis of mobility region from pBR322
   8341..21      -  CDS            lacZα (fragment) (across the origin): LacZα fragment of β-galactosidase; lacZ fragment
>Addgene plasmid #89774 | isoform PKC Eta (JCE615) | addgene full sequence | sequence record 176917 | Addgene NGS Result
GTAAAACGACGGCCAGTGAATTCGAGTGGTTCAGCTTCTGTTTGAGTTGCAACCATGGTATGCATGCCGG
TCACGCTGAAGAATGGTTTGACAGACATAATGTTTGTCCCACTCCAGGTTGCACCTGCCAGTGTAATAAG
TAGTATTGTACAATAAACCAAATCTTGCAACTTCTCTTTATTCTCACAATATATATACATAACCAAAGAA
AAAACGTAATTAGTATAACATTGTATTTATGAGGCGTTGCTATCTTCATTACCCAGCCCGCCTAGTTTTA
AAGGCGAAAAAAACCGACGAAAAGAGTTAACAAGCGTGGATAATAAAGTTGATCTACTCTATCGAAAGTA
ATACGACAGGTTCAGGAGCAGTAAAAGAGCTACGATTTCACTGCTATTCAATTTGGCTGAGTAGAGACTG
ATTATTAACCATTGTAAAAGTCTCTGCCACCACTCGTCCACACTTACGTTAGAGGTATTCAGCGTCGATC
CCCTTTCAGTATAGATTTTTAAAACTATATTAGATAATCAATAGGAATAAAACCTAGAACAGTAGCTGCG
GAGAGAAGCTCTAGCGAGGAAAAGTAAGTATAGTATCACACATATAGGGAGCAGTTTACAGTCGGTACCC
GGGATGTCGTCCGGCACGATGAAGTTCAATGGCTATCTGAGGGTCCGCATCGGAGAGGCTGTAGGGCTGC
AGCCCACCCGCTGGTCCCTGCGGCACTCGCTCTTCAAAAAGGGCCACCAGCTGCTGGACCCCTACCTGAC
GGTGAGCGTAGACCAGGTACGCGTGGGCCAGACCAGCACAAAGCAGAAGACCAACAAACCCACCTACAAC
GAGGAGTTCTGCGCCAATGTCACCGACGGCGGCCACCTGGAGCTAGCCGTCTTCCACGAGACGCCCCTGG
GTTATGACCACTTTGTGGCCAACTGCACGCTGCAGTTCCAGGAGCTGTTGCGCACGGCTGGTACCTCGGA
CACCTTCGAGGGCTGGGTGGATCTGGAGCCTGAGGGGAAAGTGTTTGTGGTAATAACCCTAACAGGGAGT
TTCACTGAAGCCACTCTCCAGAGAGACCGCATCTTCAAGCATTTTACCAGGAAGCGCCAAAGGGCTATGC
GAAGACGAGTCCATCAAGTGAACGGACATAAGTTCATGGCCACGTACCTGAGGCAGCCCACCTACTGCTC
TCATTGCCGAGAGTTCATCTGGGGAGTATTTGGGAAACAGGGTTATCAATGCCAAGTGTGCACCTGCGTC
GTCCATAAACGCTGCCATCATCTAATTGTTACAGCCTGCACTTGCCAAAACAATATTAACAAAGTGGATG
CCAAGATTGCAGAACAGCGGTTTGGCATCAACATCCCACACAAGTTCAACGTTCACAATTACAAGGTGCC
CACGTTCTGTGACCACTGTGGCTCCCTGCTCTGGGGGATAATGCGACAAGGACTTCAGTGTAAAATATGT
AAGATGAATGTACATATTCGGTGTCAGGCGAACGTGGCCCCAAACTGCGGGGTGAATGCCGTGGAGCTTG
CCAAGACCCTGGCAGGGATGGGTCTCCAACCCGGAAATATTTCTCCAACCTCGAAACTCATTTCCAGGTC
GACACTAAGACGGCAGGGAAAGGAGGGCTCCAAAGAAGGAAATGGGATCGGTGTTAACTCTTCCAGCAGA
TTCGGCATCGACAACTTTGAGTTCATCCGGGTGTTGGGGAAGGGGAGCTTCGGGAAGGTGATGCTTGCCA
GGATAAAGGAGACAGGAGAACTGTACGCCGTGAAGGTGCTGAAGAAGGACGTGATTCTGCAGGATGATGA
TGTAGAGTGCACCATGACTGAGAAGAGGATCCTGTCCTTGGCCCGCAACCACCCCTTCCTCACCCAGCTC
TTCTGCTGCTTTCAGACTCCAGACCGTCTGTTCTTTGTCATGGAGTTTGTGAACGGAGGCGACCTGATGT
TCCACATCCAAAAGTCCCGTCGTTTCGATGAAGCCCGTGCTCGTTTCTACGCCGCGGAGATCATTTCTGC
ACTCATGTTCCTACATGAGAAAGGTATCATCTATAGAGACTTGAAACTGGACAATGTGCTATTGGACCAC
GAAGGTCACTGTAAACTGGCCGACTTTGGAATGTGCAAGGAGGGGATTTGTAATGGGGTCACCACAGCCA
CCTTCTGCGGTACACCCGACTACATTGCCCCGGAGATCCTTCAGGAGATGCTGTATGGACCTGCAGTAGA
CTGGTGGGCCATGGGTGTGTTGCTTTATGAGATGCTGTGTGGACATGCGCCCTTTGAGGCTGAAAATGAA
GATGACCTTTTTGAGGCCATACTGAATGATGAAGTCGTCTACCCCACCTGGCTCCACGAAGATGCCACAG
GGATCCTCAAGTCTTTCATGACCAAGAACCCCACCATGCGCTTGGGCAGCCTGACTCAGGGAGGAGAGCA
TGAGATCCTGAGACACCCTTTCTTTAAGGAAATCGACTGGGCCCAGTTGAACCATCGCCAGTTAGAGCCG
CCTTTCCGACCTAGAATCAAATCCCGAGAAGATGTCAGCAATTTTGACCCAGACTTTATAAAAGAAGAGC
CCGTCTTAACTCCGATTGATGAGGGACATCTTCCTATGATTAACCAGGATGAGTTTAGAAACTTTTCCTA
TGTGTCACCGGAATTGCAACTGTAGTCTAGAGTCGACTAGGGCGCGCCACTTCTAAATAAGCGAATTTCT
TATGATTTATGATTTTTATTATTAAATAAGTTATAAAAAAAATAAGTGTATACAAATTTTAAAGTGACTC
TTAGGTTTTAAAACGAAAATTCTTATTCTTGAGTAACTCTTTCCTGTAGGTCAGGTTGCTTTCTCAGGTA
TAGTATGAGGTCGCTCTTATTGACCACACCTCTACCGGCAGATCCGCTAGGGATAACAGGGTAATATCTG
CAGGCATGCAAGCTTGGCGTAATCATGGTCATAGCTGTTTCCTGTGTGAAATTGTTATCCGCTCACAATT
CCACACAACATACGAGCCGGAAGCATAAAGTGTAAAGCCTGGGGTGCCTAATGAGTGAGCTAACTCACAT
TAATTGCGTTGCGCTCACTGCCCGCTTTCCAGTCGGGAAACCTGTCGTGCCAGCTGCATTAATGAATCGG
CCAACGCGCGGGGAGAGGCGGTTTGCGTATTGGGCGCTCTTCCGCTTCCTCGCTCACTGACTCGCTGCGC
TCGGTCGTTCGGCTGCGGCGAGCGGTATCAGCTCACTCAAAGGCGGTAATACGGTTATCCACAGAATCAG
GGGATAACGCAGGAAAGAACATGTGAGCAAAAGGCCAGCAAAAGGCCAGGAACCGTAAAAAGGCCGCGTT
GCTGGCGTTTTTCCATAGGCTCCGCCCCCCTGACGAGCATCACAAAAATCGACGCTCAAGTCAGAGGTGG
CGAAACCCGACAGGACTATAAAGATACCAGGCGTTTCCCCCTGGAAGCTCCCTCGTGCGCTCTCCTGTTC
CGACCCTGCCGCTTACCGGATACCTGTCCGCCTTTCTCCCTTCGGGAAGCGTGGCGCTTTCTCATAGCTC
ACGCTGTAGGTATCTCAGTTCGGTGTAGGTCGTTCGCTCCAAGCTGGGCTGTGTGCACGAACCCCCCGTT
CAGCCCGACCGCTGCGCCTTATCCGGTAACTATCGTCTTGAGTCCAACCCGGTAAGACACGACTTATCGC
CACTGGCAGCAGCCACTGGTAACAGGATTAGCAGAGCGAGGTATGTAGGCGGTGCTACAGAGTTCTTGAA
GTGGTGGCCTAACTACGGCTACACTAGAAGAACAGTATTTGGTATCTGCGCTCTGCTGAAGCCAGTTACC
TTCGGAAAAAGAGTTGGTAGCTCTTGATCCGGCAAACAAACCACCGCTGGTAGCGGTGGTTTTTTTGTTT
GCAAGCAGCAGATTACGCGCAGAAAAAAAGGATCTCAAGAAGATCCTTTGATCTTTTCTACGGGGTCTGA
CGCTCAGTGGAACGAAAACTCACGTTAAGGGATTTTGGTCATGAGATTATCAAAAAGGATCTTCACCTAG
ATCCTTTTAAATTAAAAATGAAGTTTTAAATCAATCTAAAGTATATATGAGTAAACTTGGTCTGACAGTT
ACCAATGCTTAATCAGTGAGGCACCTATCTCAGCGATCTGTCTATTTCGTTCATCCATAGTTGCCTGACT
CCCCGTCGTGTAGATAACTACGATACGGGAGGGCTTACCATCTGGCCCCAGTGCTGCAATGATACCGCGA
GACCCACGCTCACCGGCTCCAGATTTATCAGCAATAAACCAGCCAGCCGGAAGGGCCGAGCGCAGAAGTG
GTCCTGCAACTTTATCCGCCTCCATCCAGTCTATTAATTGTTGCCGGGAAGCTAGAGTAAGTAGTTCGCC
AGTTAATAGTTTGCGCAACGTTGTTGCCATTGCTACAGGCATCGTGGTGTCACGCTCGTCGTTTGGTATG
GCTTCATTCAGCTCCGGTTCCCAACGATCAAGGCGAGTTACATGATCCCCCATGTTGTGCAAAAAAGCGG
TTAGCTCCTTCGGTCCTCCGATCGTTGTCAGAAGTAAGTTGGCCGCAGTGTTATCACTCATGGTTATGGC
AGCACTGCATAATTCTCTTACTGTCATGCCATCCGTAAGATGCTTTTCTGTGACTGGTGAGTACTCAACC
AAGTCATTCTGAGAATAGTGTATGCGGCGACCGAGTTGCTCTTGCCCGGCGTCAATACGGGATAATACCG
CGCCACATAGCAGAACTTTAAAAGTGCTCATCATTGGAAAACGTTCTTCGGGGCGAAAACTCTCAAGGAT
CTTACCGCTGTTGAGATCCAGTTCGATGTAACCCACTCGTGCACCCAACTGATCTTCAGCATCTTTTACT
TTCACCAGCGTTTCTGGGTGAGCAAAAACAGGAAGGCAAAATGCCGCAAAAAAGGGAATAAGGGCGACAC
GGAAATGTTGAATACTCATACTCTTCCTTTTTCAATATTATTGAAGCATTTATCAGGGTTATTGTCTCAT
GAGCGGATACATATTTGAATGTATTTAGAAAAATAAACAAATAGGGGTTCCGCGCACATTTCCCCGAAAA
GTGCCACCTGACGTCTAAGAAACCATTATTATCATGACATTAACCTATAAAAATAGGCGTATCACGAGGC
CCTTTCGTCTTCAAGAATTAGCTTTTCAATTCATCATTTTTTTTTTATTCTTTTTTTTGATTTCGGTTTC
CTTGAAATTTTTTTGATTCGGTAATCTCCGAACAGAAGGAAGAACGAAGGAAGGAGCACAGACTTAGATT
GGTATATATACGCATATGTAGTGTTGAAGAAACATGAAATTGCCCAGTATTCTTAACCCAACTGCACAGA
ACAAAAACATGCAGGAAACGAAGATAAATCATGTCGAAAGCTACATATAAGGAACGTGCTGCTACTCATC
CTAGTCCTGTTGCTGCCAAGCTATTTAATATCATGCACGAAAAGCAAACAAACTTGTGTGCTTCATTGGA
TGTTCGTACCACCAAGGAATTACTGGAGTTAGTTGAAGCATTAGGTCCCAAAATTTGTTTACTAAAAACA
CATGTGGATATCTTGACTGATTTTTCCATGGAGGGCACAGTTAAGCCGCTAAAGGCATTATCCGCCAAGT
ACAATTTTTTACTCTTCGAAGACAGAAAATTTGCTGACATTGGTAATACAGTCAAATTGCAGTACTCTGC
GGGTGTATACAGAATAGCAGAATGGGCAGACATTACGAATGCACACGGTGTGGTGGGCCCAGGTATTGTT
AGCGGTTTGAAGCAGGCGGCAGAAGAAGTAACAAAGGAACCTAGAGGCCTTTTGATGTTAGCAGAATTGT
CATGCAAGGGCTCCCTATCTACTGGAGAATATACTAAGGGTACTGTTGACATTGCGAAGAGCGACAAAGA
TTTTGTTATCGGCTTTATTGCTCAAAGAGACATGGGTGGAAGAGATGAAGGTTACGATTGGTTGATTATG
ACACCCGGTGTGGGTTTAGATGACAAGGGAGACGCATTGGGTCAACAGTATAGAACCGTGGATGATGTGG
TCTCTACAGGATCTGACATTATTATTGTTGGAAGAGGACTATTTGCAAAGGGAAGGGATGCTAAGGTAGA
GGGTGAACGTTACAGAAAAGCAGGCTGGGAAGCATATTTGAGAAGATGCGGCCAGCAAAACTAAAAAACT
GTATTATAAGTAAATGCATGTATACTAAACTCACAAATTAGAGCTTCAATTTAATTATATCAGTTATTAC
CCAATTCTCATGTTTGACAGCTTATCATCGATCGTCCAACTGCATGGAGATGAGTCGTGGCAAGAATACC
AAGAGTTCCTCGGTTTGCCAGTTATTAAAAGACTCGTATTTCCAAAAGACTGCAACATACTACTCAGTGC
AGCTTCACAGAAACCTCATTCGTTTATTCCCTTGTTTGATTCAGAAGCAGGTGGGACAGGTGAACTTTTG
GATTGGAACTCGATTTCTGACTGGGTTGGAAGGCAAGAGAGCCCCGAGAGCTTACATTTTATGTTAGCTG
GTGGACTGACGCCAGAAAATGTTGGTGATGCGCTTAGATTAAATGGCGTTATTGGTGTTGATGTAAGCGG
AGGTGTGGAGACAAATGGTGTAAAAGACTCTAACAAAATAGCAAATTTCGTCAAAAATGCTAAGAAATAG
GTTATTACTGAGTAGTATTTATTTAAGTATTGTTTGTGCACTTGCCTGCAAGCCTTTTGAAAAGCAAGCA
TAAAAGATCTAAACATAAAATCTGTAAAATAACAAGATGTAAAGATAATGCTAAATCATTTGGCTTTTTG
ATTGATTGTACAGGAAAATATACATCGCAGGGGGTTGACTTTTACCATTTCACCGCAATGGAATCAAACT
TGTTGAAGAGAATGTTCACAGGCGCATACGCTACAATGACCCGATTCTTGCTAGCCTTTTCTCGGTCTTG
CAAACAACCGCCGGCAGCTTAGTATATAAATACACATGTACATACCTCTCTCCGTATCCTCGTAATCATT
TTCTTGTATTTATCGTCTTTTCGCTGTAAAAACTTTATCACACTTATCTCAAATACACTTATTAACCGCT
TTTACTATTATCTTCTACGCTGACAGTAATATCAAACAGTGACACATATTAAACACAGTGGTTTCTTTGC
ATAAACACCATCAGCCTCAAGTCGTCAAGTAAAGATTTCGTGTTCATGCAGATAGATAACAATCTATATG
TTGATAATTAGCGTTGCCTCATCAATGCGAGATCCGTTTAACCGGACCCTAGTGCACTTACCCCACGTTC
GGTCCACTGTGTGCCGAACATGCTCCTTCACTATTTTAACATGTGGAATTAATTCTCATGTTTGACAGCT
TATCATCGAACTCTAAGAGGTGATACTTATTTACTGTAAAACTGTGACGATAAAACCGGAAGGAAGAATA
AGAAAACTCGAACTGATCTATAATGCCTATTTTCTGTAAAGAGTTTAAGCTATGAAAGCCTCGGCATTTT
GGCCGCTCCTAGGTAGTGCTTTTTTTCCAAGGACAAAACAGTTTCTTTTTCTTGAGCAGGTTTTATGTTT
CGGTAATCATAAACAATAAATAAATTATTTCATTTATGTTTAAAAATAAAAAATAAAAAAGTATTTTAAA
TTTTTAAAAAAGTTGATTATAAGCATGTGACCTTTTGCAAGCAATTAAATTTTGCAATTTGTGATTTAGG
CAAAAGTTACTATTTCTGGCTCGTGTAATATATGTATGCTAATGTGAACTTTTACAAAGTCGATATGGAC
TTAGTCAAAAGAAATTTTCTTAAAAATATATAGCACTAGCCAATTTAGCACTTCTTTATGAGATATATTA
TAGACTTTATTAAGCCAGATTTGTGTATTATATGTATTTACCCGGCGAATCATGGACATACATTCTGAAA
TAGGTAATATTCTCTATGGTGAGACAGCATAGATAACCTAGGATACAAGTTAAAAGCTAGTACTGTTTTG
CAGTAATTTTTTTCTTTTTTATAAGAATGTTACCACCTAAATAAGTTATAAAGTCAATAGTTAAGTTTGA
TATTTGATTGTAAAATACCGTAATATATTTGCATGATCAAAAGGCTCAATGTTGACTAGCCAGCATGTCA
ACCACTATATTGATCACCGATATTAGGACTTCCACACCAACTAGTAATATGACAATAAATTCAAGATATT
CTTCATGAGAATGGCCCAGCGATTATGCGGTGTGAAATACCGCACAGATGCGTAAGGAGAAAATACCGCA
TCAGGCGCCATTCGCCATTCAGGCTGCGCAACTGTTGGGAAGGGCGATCGGTGCGGGCCTCTTCGCTATT
ACGCCAGCTGGCGAAAGGGGGATGTGCTGCAAGGCGATTAAGTTGGGTAACGCCAGGGTTTTCCCAGTCA
CGACGTT
